Addgene plasmid #68197: pYFP (GB0053)
Purpose: Provides the CDS of the Yellow fluorescente protein as a level 0 GoldenBraid part
Depositing lab: Diego Orzaez. Depositing organization: Agencia Estatal Consejo Superior de Investigaciones Científicas, M.P. Publication: GoldenBraid 2.0: a comprehensive DNA assembly framework for plant synthetic biology. Sarrion-Perdigones A, Vazquez-Vilar M, Palaci J, Castelijns B, Forment J, Ziarsolo P, Blanca J, Granell A, Orzaez D. Plant Physiol. 2013 Jul;162(3):1618-31. 10.1104/pp.113.217661 PubMed 23669743.
Backbone
  Vector backbone: pUPD
  Backbone manufacturer: self-made; derived from pGEMT-Easy manufactured by Promega
  Vector type: Synthetic Biology
Growth in bacteria
  Bacterial resistance: Ampicillin, 100 μg/mL
  Growth temperature: 37°C
  Growth strain: DH5alpha
  Copy number: High Copy
Gene/Insert
  Gene/Insert name: YFP coding region
  Insert size (bp): 729
  Mutation: BsaI and BsmBI sites removed
  Cloning method: Restriction Enzyme; 5′ cloning site BsmBI (destroyed during cloning); 3′ cloning site BsmBI (destroyed during cloning)
  Sequencing primers: 5′ SP6; 3′ T7
Terms and licenses: Academic/Nonprofit Terms; Industry Terms: Not Available to Industry
Depositor comments: insert can be released with BsaI
How to cite: pYFP (GB0053) was a gift from Diego Orzaez (Addgene plasmid # 68197 ; http://n2t.net/addgene:68197 ; RRID:Addgene_68197)
