[The description below was written by a language model from this plasmid's Addgene catalogue record, the feature table of its GenBank file and pLannotate feature annotations shown in this document.]
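Description:
pYFP (GB0053) is a level 0 GoldenBraid 2.0 part plasmid that stores the coding sequence of yellow fluorescent protein as a standardised, reusable module for plant synthetic biology. The backbone is pUPD, the GoldenBraid universal part domestication vector, which the depositors derived from pGEM-T Easy. The 3,790 bp circular plasmid is maintained in E. coli at high copy from a ColE1/pUC-type origin and selected with ampicillin through the bla (AmpR) gene and its own promoter. It also retains an f1 origin, lac promoter/operator and lacZα remnants, and flanking SP6 and T7 promoters whose primer sites serve for sequencing the insert.

The insert is a 729 bp YFP coding region that has been "domesticated" by removing its internal BsaI and BsmBI sites, so these type IIS enzymes can be used in later assembly steps without cutting the part. It was cloned into pUPD through BsmBI sites that were destroyed in the process, and the depositor notes that it can be released with BsaI. In the GoldenBraid scheme, that release leaves defined overhangs for ordered ligation with promoter, terminator and other parts into a transcriptional unit. One automated annotation identifies the open reading frame as an EYFP variant from Aequorea victoria (matched to EYFP-Q69K). The other labels only a portion of it as a C-terminal mVenus fragment, which probably reflects partial sequence similarity rather than a split-protein design. A short wasp peptide match is likely also spurious. The plasmid carries no plant promoter or terminator, so it serves as a source of a fluorescent reporter or fusion-tag CDS and is not an expression construct itself.
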