LOCUS       Exported 3790 bp ds-DNA circular SYN 13-MAY-2021
DEFINITION  Provides the CDS of the Yellow fluorescente protein as a level 0
            GoldenBraid part.
ACCESSION   .
VERSION     .
KEYWORDS    pYFP (GB0053)
SOURCE      synthetic DNA construct
  ORGANISM  synthetic DNA construct
REFERENCE   1 (bases 1 to 3790)
  AUTHORS   Sarrion-Perdigones A, Vazquez-Vilar M, Palaci J, Castelijns B,
            Forment J, Ziarsolo P, Blanca J, Granell A, Orzaez D
  TITLE     GoldenBraid 2.0: a comprehensive DNA assembly framework for plant
            synthetic biology.
  JOURNAL   Plant Physiol. 2013 Jul;162(3):1618-31.
  PUBMED    23669743
REFERENCE   2 (bases 1 to 3790)
  AUTHORS   .
  TITLE     Direct Submission
  JOURNAL   Exported May 13, 2021 from SnapGene Server 1.1.58
            http://www.snapgene.com
FEATURES             Location/Qualifiers
     source          1..3790
                     /organism="synthetic DNA construct"
                     /mol_type="other DNA"
     CDS             complement(24..275)
                     /codon_start=1
                     /product="C-terminal fragment of mVenus for use in
                     bimolecular fluorescence complementation (BiFC) (Kodama and
                     Hu, 2010)"
                     /label=VC155
                     /translation="DKQKNGIKVNFKIRHNIEDGSVQLADHYQQNTPIGDGPVLLPDNH
                     YLSYQSALSKDPNEKRDHMVLLEFVTAAGITLGMDELYK"
     primer_bind     complement(66..87)
                     /label=EGFP-C
                     /note="EGFP, forward primer"
     primer_bind     415..434
                     /label=EXFP-R
                     /note="For distinguishing EGFP variants, reverse primer"
     primer_bind     674..695
                     /label=EGFP-N
                     /note="EGFP, reverse primer"
     promoter        complement(840..858)
                     /label=SP6 promoter
                     /note="promoter for bacteriophage SP6 RNA polymerase"
     primer_bind     complement(841..858)
                     /label=SP6
                     /note="SP6 promoter, forward primer"
     primer_bind     complement(876..892)
                     /label=M13 rev
                     /note="common sequencing primer, one of multiple similar
                     variants"
     primer_bind     complement(876..892)
                     /label=M13 Reverse
                     /note="In lacZ gene. Also called M13-rev"
     primer_bind     complement(889..911)
                     /label=M13/pUC Reverse
                     /note="In lacZ gene"
     protein_bind    900..916
                     /label=lac operator
                     /bound_moiety="lac repressor encoded by lacI"
                     /note="The lac repressor binds to the lac operator to
                     inhibit transcription in E. coli. This inhibition can be
                     relieved by adding lactose or
                     isopropyl-beta-D-thiogalactopyranoside (IPTG)."
     promoter        complement(924..954)
                     /label=lac promoter
                     /note="promoter for the E. coli lac operon"
     protein_bind    969..990
                     /label=CAP binding site
                     /bound_moiety="E. coli catabolite activator protein"
                     /note="CAP binding activates transcription in the presence
                     of cAMP."
     primer_bind     complement(1107..1124)
                     /label=L4440
                     /note="L4440 vector, forward primer"
     rep_origin      complement(1278..1866)
                     /direction=LEFT
                     /label=ori
                     /note="high-copy-number ColE1/pMB1/pBR322/pUC origin of
                     replication"
     primer_bind     complement(1358..1377)
                     /label=pBR322ori-F
                     /note="pBR322 origin, forward primer"
     CDS             complement(2037..2897)
                     /codon_start=1
                     /gene="bla"
                     /product="beta-lactamase"
                     /label=AmpR
                     /note="confers resistance to ampicillin, carbenicillin, and
                     related antibiotics"
                     /translation="MSIQHFRVALIPFFAAFCLPVFAHPETLVKVKDAEDQLGARVGYI
                     ELDLNSGKILESFRPEERFPMMSTFKVLLCGAVLSRIDAGQEQLGRRIHYSQNDLVEYS
                     PVTEKHLTDGMTVRELCSAAITMSDNTAANLLLTTIGGPKELTAFLHNMGDHVTRLDRW
                     EPELNEAIPNDERDTTMPVAMATTLRKLLTGELLTLASRQQLIDWMEADKVAGPLLRSA
                     LPAGWFIADKSGAGERGSRGIIAALGPDGKPSRIVVIYTTGSQATMDERNRQIAEIGAS
                     LIKHW"
     primer_bind     2660..2679
                     /label=Amp-R
                     /note="Ampicillin resistance gene, reverse primer"
     promoter        complement(2898..3002)
                     /gene="bla"
                     /label=AmpR promoter
     rep_origin      complement(3080..3535)
                     /direction=LEFT
                     /label=f1 ori
                     /note="f1 bacteriophage origin of replication; arrow
                     indicates direction of (+) strand synthesis"
     primer_bind     complement(3217..3238)
                     /label=F1ori-F
                     /note="F1 origin, forward primer"
     primer_bind     3429..3448
                     /label=F1ori-R
                     /note="F1 origin, reverse primer"
     primer_bind     3661..3683
                     /label=M13/pUC Forward
                     /note="In lacZ gene"
     primer_bind     3675..3692
                     /label=M13 Forward
                     /note="In lacZ gene. Also called M13-F20 or M13 (-21)
                     Forward"
     primer_bind     3676..3692
                     /label=M13 fwd
                     /note="common sequencing primer, one of multiple similar
                     variants"
     primer_bind     3699..3718
                     /label=T7
                     /note="T7 promoter, forward primer"
     promoter        3699..3717
                     /label=T7 promoter
                     /note="promoter for bacteriophage T7 RNA polymerase"
     regulatory      3748..3757
                     /regulatory_class="other"
                     /note="vertebrate consensus sequence for strong initiation
                     of translation (Kozak, 1987)"
     regulatory      3752..3761
                     /regulatory_class="other"
                     /note="vertebrate consensus sequence for strong initiation
                     of translation (Kozak, 1987)"
ORIGIN
        1 ctcgaagctc agctcatgac tgacttgtag agctcgtcca tgccgagagt gatcccggcg
       61 gcggtcacga actccagcag gaccatgtga tcgcgcttct cgttggggtc tttgctcagg
      121 gcggactggt agctcaggta gtggttgtcg ggcagcagca cggggccgtc gccgatgggg
      181 gtgttctgct ggtagtggtc ggcgagctgc acgctgccgt cctcgatgtt gtggcggatc
      241 ttgaagttca ccttgatgcc gttcttctgc ttgtcggcca tgatatagac gttgtggctg
      301 ttgtagttgt actccagctt gtgccccagg atgttgccgt cctccttgaa gtcgatgccc
      361 ttcagctcga tgcggttcac cagggtgtcg ccctcgaact tcacctcggc gcgggtcttg
      421 tagttgccgt cgtccttgaa gaagatggtg cgctcctgga cgtagccttc gggcatggcg
      481 gacttgaaga agtcgtgctg cttcatgtgg tcggggtagc gggcgaagca cttcaggccg
      541 tagccgaagg tggtcacgag ggtgggccag ggcacgggca gcttgccggt ggtgcagatg
      601 aacttcaggg tcagcttgcc gtaggtggcg tcgccctcgc cctcgccgga cacgctgaac
      661 ttgtggccgt ttacgtcgcc gtccagctcg accaggatgg gcaccacccc ggtgaacagc
      721 tcttcaccct tgctcaccat tcgagaccac tcatcgccca atcactagtg aattcgcggc
      781 cgcctgcagg tcgaccatat gggagagctc ccaacgcgtt ggatgcatag cttgagtatt
      841 ctatagtgtc acctaaatag cttggcgtaa tcatggtcat agctgtttcc tgtgtgaaat
      901 tgttatccgc tcacaattcc acacaacata cgagccggaa gcataaagtg taaagcctgg
      961 ggtgcctaat gagtgagcta actcacatta attgcgttgc gctcactgcc cgctttccag
     1021 tcgggaaacc tgtcgtgcca gctgcattaa tgaatcggcc aacgcgcggg gagaggcggt
     1081 ttgcgtattg ggcgctcttc cgcttcctcg ctcactgact cgctgcgctc ggtcgttcgg
     1141 ctgcggcgag cggtatcagc tcactcaaag gcggtaatac ggttatccac agaatcaggg
     1201 gataacgcag gaaagaacat gtgagcaaaa ggccagcaaa aggccaggaa ccgtaaaaag
     1261 gccgcgttgc tggcgttttt ccataggctc cgcccccctg acgagcatca caaaaatcga
     1321 cgctcaagtc agaggtggcg aaacccgaca ggactataaa gataccaggc gtttccccct
     1381 ggaagctccc tcgtgcgctc tcctgttccg accctgccgc ttaccggata cctgtccgcc
     1441 tttctccctt cgggaagcgt ggcgctttct catagctcac gctgtaggta tctcagttcg
     1501 gtgtaggtcg ttcgctccaa gctgggctgt gtgcacgaac cccccgttca gcccgaccgc
     1561 tgcgccttat ccggtaacta tcgtcttgag tccaacccgg taagacacga cttatcgcca
     1621 ctggcagcag ccactggtaa caggattagc agagcgaggt atgtaggcgg tgctacagag
     1681 ttcttgaagt ggtggcctaa ctacggctac actagaagaa cagtatttgg tatctgcgct
     1741 ctgctgaagc cagttacctt cggaaaaaga gttggtagct cttgatccgg caaacaaacc
     1801 accgctggta gcggtggttt ttttgtttgc aagcagcaga ttacgcgcag aaaaaaagga
     1861 tctcaagaag atcctttgat cttttctacg gggtctgacg ctcagtggaa cgaaaactca
     1921 cgttaaggga ttttggtcat gagattatca aaaaggatct tcacctagat ccttttaaat
     1981 taaaaatgaa gttttaaatc aatctaaagt atatatgagt aaacttggtc tgacagttac
     2041 caatgcttaa tcagtgaggc acctatctca gcgatctgtc tatttcgttc atccatagtt
     2101 gcctgactcc ccgtcgtgta gataactacg atacgggagg gcttaccatc tggccccagt
     2161 gctgcaatga taccgcgcga cccacgctca ccggctccag atttatcagc aataaaccag
     2221 ccagccggaa gggccgagcg cagaagtggt cctgcaactt tatccgcctc catccagtct
     2281 attaattgtt gccgggaagc tagagtaagt agttcgccag ttaatagttt gcgcaacgtt
     2341 gttgccattg ctacaggcat cgtggtgtca cgctcgtcgt ttggtatggc ttcattcagc
     2401 tccggttccc aacgatcaag gcgagttaca tgatccccca tgttgtgcaa aaaagcggtt
     2461 agctccttcg gtcctccgat cgttgtcaga agtaagttgg ccgcagtgtt atcactcatg
     2521 gttatggcag cactgcataa ttctcttact gtcatgccat ccgtaagatg cttttctgtg
     2581 actggtgagt actcaaccaa gtcattctga gaatagtgta tgcggcgacc gagttgctct
     2641 tgcccggcgt caatacggga taataccgcg ccacatagca gaactttaaa agtgctcatc
     2701 attggaaaac gttcttcggg gcgaaaactc tcaaggatct taccgctgtt gagatccagt
     2761 tcgatgtaac ccactcgtgc acccaactga tcttcagcat cttttacttt caccagcgtt
     2821 tctgggtgag caaaaacagg aaggcaaaat gccgcaaaaa agggaataag ggcgacacgg
     2881 aaatgttgaa tactcatact cttccttttt caatattatt gaagcattta tcagggttat
     2941 tgtctcatga gcggatacat atttgaatgt atttagaaaa ataaacaaat aggggttccg
     3001 cgcacatttc cccgaaaagt gccacctgat gcggtgtgaa ataccgcaca gatgcgtaag
     3061 gagaaaatac cgcatcagga aattgtaagc gttaatattt tgttaaaatt cgcgttaaat
     3121 ttttgttaaa tcagctcatt ttttaaccaa taggccgaaa tcggcaaaat cccttataaa
     3181 tcaaaagaat agaccgagat agggttgagt gttgttccag tttggaacaa gagtccacta
     3241 ttaaagaacg tggactccaa cgtcaaaggg cgaaaaaccg tctatcaggg cgctggccca
     3301 ctacgtgaac catcaccctn nnnnnnnnnn nnnnnnnnnn nnnnnnnnnn nnnnnnnnnn
     3361 nnnnnnnnnn nnnnnnnnnn nnnnnnnnnn nnnnnnnnnn nnnnnnnnnn gnnnnnnnnn
     3421 nnnnnnnnnn nnnnnnnnnn nnnnnnnnnn nnnnnnnnnn nnnnnnnnnn nnnnnnnnnn
     3481 nnnnnnnnnn nnnnnnnnnn nnnnnnnnnn nnnnnnnnnn nnnnnnnnnn nnnnnccatt
     3541 cgccattcag gctgcgcaac tgttgggaag ggcgatcggt gcgggcctct tcgctattac
     3601 gccagctggc gaaaggggga tgtgctgcaa ggcgattaag ttgggtaacg ccagggtttt
     3661 cccagtcacg acgttgtaaa acgacggcca gtgaattgta atacgactca ctatagggcg
     3721 aattgggccc gacgtcgcat gctcccggcc gccatggcgg ccgcgggaat tcgattgggc
     3781 gatgagtggt
//
