Features (pLannotate 1.2.2; 14 found; start..end, strand, type, name):
      1..22      +  protein_bind   CAP binding site: CAP binding activates transcription in the presence of cAMP. E. coli catabolite activator protein
     37..67      +  promoter       lac promoter: promoter for the E. coli lac operon
     75..91      +  protein_bind   lac operator: The lac repressor binds to the lac operator to inhibit transcription in E. coli. This inhibition can be relieved by adding lactose or isopropyl-β-D-thiogalactopyranoside (IPTG). lac repressor encoded by lacI
    133..151     +  promoter       SP6 promoter: promoter for bacteriophage SP6 RNA polymerase
    163..225     +  CDS            VESPI_VESMG (fragment): Experimental evidence at protein level: Swiss-Prot protein existence level 1. Shows contractile activity on isolated ileum smooth muscle. From Vespa magnifica (Hornet).
    251..967     +  CDS            EYFP-Q69K: EYFP-Q69K is a basic (constitutively fluorescent) green/yellow fluorescent protein published in 1999, derived from Aequorea victoria. It has moderate acid sensitivity.
   1064..1082    -  promoter       T7 promoter: promoter for bacteriophage T7 RNA polymerase
   1085..1242    +  CDS            lacZα (fragment): LacZα fragment of β-galactosidase; lacZ fragment
   1246..1674    +  rep_origin     f1 ori (sequence partly withheld): f1 bacteriophage origin of replication; arrow indicates direction of (+) strand synthesis
   1702..1752    -  misc_feature   bom (fragment): basis of mobility region from pBR322
   1779..1883    +  promoter       AmpR promoter: bla
   1884..2744    +  CDS            AmpR: β-lactamase; bla; confers resistance to ampicillin, carbenicillin, and related antibiotics
   2915..3503    +  rep_origin     ori: high-copy-number ColE1/pMB1/pBR322/pUC origin of replication
   3686..3778    +  CDS            lacI (fragment): lac repressor; lacI; The lac repressor binds to the lac operator to inhibit transcription in E. coli. This inhibition can be relieved by adding lactose or isopropyl-β-D-thiogalactopyranoside (IPTG).
>Addgene plasmid #68197 | pYFP (GB0053) | addgene full sequence | sequence record 341553 | Addgene NGS Result
TAATGTGAGTTAGCTCACTCATTAGGCACCCCAGGCTTTACACTTTATGCTTCCGGCTCGTATGTTGTGT
GGAATTGTGAGCGGATAACAATTTCACACAGGAAACAGCTATGACCATGATTACGCCAAGCTATTTAGGT
GACACTATAGAATACTCAAGCTATGCATCCAACGCGTTGGGAGCTCTCCCATATGGTCGACCTGCAGGCG
GCCGCGAATTCACTAGTGATTGGGCGATGAGTGGTCTCGAATGGTGAGCAAGGGTGAAGAGCTGTTCACC
GGGGTGGTGCCCATCCTGGTCGAGCTGGACGGCGACGTAAACGGCCACAAGTTCAGCGTGTCCGGCGAGG
GCGAGGGCGACGCCACCTACGGCAAGCTGACCCTGAAGTTCATCTGCACCACCGGCAAGCTGCCCGTGCC
CTGGCCCACCCTCGTGACCACCTTCGGCTACGGCCTGAAGTGCTTCGCCCGCTACCCCGACCACATGAAG
CAGCACGACTTCTTCAAGTCCGCCATGCCCGAAGGCTACGTCCAGGAGCGCACCATCTTCTTCAAGGACG
ACGGCAACTACAAGACCCGCGCCGAGGTGAAGTTCGAGGGCGACACCCTGGTGAACCGCATCGAGCTGAA
GGGCATCGACTTCAAGGAGGACGGCAACATCCTGGGGCACAAGCTGGAGTACAACTACAACAGCCACAAC
GTCTATATCATGGCCGACAAGCAGAAGAACGGCATCAAGGTGAACTTCAAGATCCGCCACAACATCGAGG
ACGGCAGCGTGCAGCTCGCCGACCACTACCAGCAGAACACCCCCATCGGCGACGGCCCCGTGCTGCTGCC
CGACAACCACTACCTGAGCTACCAGTCCGCCCTGAGCAAAGACCCCAACGAGAAGCGCGATCACATGGTC
CTGCTGGAGTTCGTGACCGCCGCCGGGATCACTCTCGGCATGGACGAGCTCTACAAGTCAGTCATGAGCT
GAGCTTCGAGACCACTCATCGCCCAATCGAATTCCCGCGGCCGCCATGGCGGCCGGGAGCATGCGACGTC
GGGCCCAATTCGCCCTATAGTGAGTCGTATTACAATTCACTGGCCGTCGTTTTACAACGTCGTGACTGGG
AAAACCCTGGCGTTACCCAACTTAATCGCCTTGCAGCACATCCCCCTTTCGCCAGCTGGCGTAATAGCGA
AGAGGCCCGCACCGATCGCCCTTCCCAACAGTTGCGCAGCCTGAATGGCGAATGG
[124 nt withheld, positions 1246-1369]
C
[91 nt withheld, positions 1371-1461]
A
[49 nt withheld, positions 1463-1511]
CCTTTGACGTTGGAGTCCACGTTCTTTAATAGTGGACTCTTGTTCCAAACTGGAACAACACTCAACCCTA
TCTCGGTCTATTCTTTTGATTTATAAGGGATTTTGCCGATTTCGGCCTATTGGTTAAAAAATGAGCTGAT
TTAACAAAAATTTAACGCGAATTTTAACAAAATATTAACGCTTACAATTTCCTGATGCGGTATTTTCTCC
TTACGCATCTGTGCGGTATTTCACACCGCATCAGGTGGCACTTTTCGGGGAAATGTGCGCGGAACCCCTA
TTTGTTTATTTTTCTAAATACATTCAAATATGTATCCGCTCATGAGACAATAACCCTGATAAATGCTTCA
ATAATATTGAAAAAGGAAGAGTATGAGTATTCAACATTTCCGTGTCGCCCTTATTCCCTTTTTTGCGGCA
TTTTGCCTTCCTGTTTTTGCTCACCCAGAAACGCTGGTGAAAGTAAAAGATGCTGAAGATCAGTTGGGTG
CACGAGTGGGTTACATCGAACTGGATCTCAACAGCGGTAAGATCCTTGAGAGTTTTCGCCCCGAAGAACG
TTTTCCAATGATGAGCACTTTTAAAGTTCTGCTATGTGGCGCGGTATTATCCCGTATTGACGCCGGGCAA
GAGCAACTCGGTCGCCGCATACACTATTCTCAGAATGACTTGGTTGAGTACTCACCAGTCACAGAAAAGC
ATCTTACGGATGGCATGACAGTAAGAGAATTATGCAGTGCTGCCATAACCATGAGTGATAACACTGCGGC
CAACTTACTTCTGACAACGATCGGAGGACCGAAGGAGCTAACCGCTTTTTTGCACAACATGGGGGATCAT
GTAACTCGCCTTGATCGTTGGGAACCGGAGCTGAATGAAGCCATACCAAACGACGAGCGTGACACCACGA
TGCCTGTAGCAATGGCAACAACGTTGCGCAAACTATTAACTGGCGAACTACTTACTCTAGCTTCCCGGCA
ACAATTAATAGACTGGATGGAGGCGGATAAAGTTGCAGGACCACTTCTGCGCTCGGCCCTTCCGGCTGGC
TGGTTTATTGCTGATAAATCTGGAGCCGGTGAGCGTGGGTCTCGCGGTATCATTGCAGCACTGGGGCCAG
ATGGTAAGCCCTCCCGTATCGTAGTTATCTACACGACGGGGAGTCAGGCAACTATGGATGAACGAAATAG
ACAGATCGCTGAGATAGGTGCCTCACTGATTAAGCATTGGTAACTGTCAGACCAAGTTTACTCATATATA
CTTTAGATTGATTTAAAACTTCATTTTTAATTTAAAAGGATCTAGGTGAAGATCCTTTTTGATAATCTCA
TGACCAAAATCCCTTAACGTGAGTTTTCGTTCCACTGAGCGTCAGACCCCGTAGAAAAGATCAAAGGATC
TTCTTGAGATCCTTTTTTTCTGCGCGTAATCTGCTGCTTGCAAACAAAAAAACCACCGCTACCAGCGGTG
GTTTGTTTGCCGGATCAAGAGCTACCAACTCTTTTTCCGAAGGTAACTGGCTTCAGCAGAGCGCAGATAC
CAAATACTGTTCTTCTAGTGTAGCCGTAGTTAGGCCACCACTTCAAGAACTCTGTAGCACCGCCTACATA
CCTCGCTCTGCTAATCCTGTTACCAGTGGCTGCTGCCAGTGGCGATAAGTCGTGTCTTACCGGGTTGGAC
TCAAGACGATAGTTACCGGATAAGGCGCAGCGGTCGGGCTGAACGGGGGGTTCGTGCACACAGCCCAGCT
TGGAGCGAACGACCTACACCGAACTGAGATACCTACAGCGTGAGCTATGAGAAAGCGCCACGCTTCCCGA
AGGGAGAAAGGCGGACAGGTATCCGGTAAGCGGCAGGGTCGGAACAGGAGAGCGCACGAGGGAGCTTCCA
GGGGGAAACGCCTGGTATCTTTATAGTCCTGTCGGGTTTCGCCACCTCTGACTTGAGCGTCGATTTTTGT
GATGCTCGTCAGGGGGGCGGAGCCTATGGAAAAACGCCAGCAACGCGGCCTTTTTACGGTTCCTGGCCTT
TTGCTGGCCTTTTGCTCACATGTTCTTTCCTGCGTTATCCCCTGATTCTGTGGATAACCGTATTACCGCC
TTTGAGTGAGCTGATACCGCTCGCCGCAGCCGAACGACCGAGCGCAGCGAGTCAGTGAGCGAGGAAGCGG
AAGAGCGCCCAATACGCAAACCGCCTCTCCCCGCGCGTTGGCCGATTCATTAATGCAGCTGGCACGACAG
GTTTCCCGACTGGAAAGCGGGCAGTGAGCGCAACGCAAT
