>Addgene plasmid #68197 | pYFP (GB0053) | addgene partial sequence | sequence record 127316 | SP6 5'-ATTTAGGTGACACTATAG-3'
ATCACGCGTTGGGAGCTCTCCCATATGGTCGACCTGCAGGCGGCCGCGAATTCACTAGTGATTGGGCGAT
GAGTGGTCTCGAATGGTGAGCAAGGGTGAAGAGCTGTTCACCGGGGTGGTGCCCATCCTGGTCGAGCTGG
ACGGCGACGTAAACGGCCACAAGTTCAGCGTGTCCGGCGAGGGCGAGGGCGACGCCACCTACGGCAAGCT
GACCCTGAAGTTCATCTGCACCACCGGCAAGCTGCCCGTGCCCTGGCCCACCCTCGTGACCACCTTCGGC
TACGGCCTGAAGTGCTTCGCCCGCTACCCCGACCACATGAAGCAGCACGACTTCTTCAAGTCCGCCATGC
CCGAAGGCTACGTCCAGGAGCGCACCATCTTCTTCAAGGACGACGGCAACTACAAGACCCGCGCCGAGGT
GAAGTTCGAGGGCGACACCCTGGTGAACCGCATCGAGCTGAAGGGCATCGACTTCAAGGAGGACGGCAAC
ATCCTGGGGCACAAGCTGGAGTACAACTACAACAGCCACAACGTCTATATCATGGCCGACAAGCAGAAGA
ACGGCATCAAGGTGAACTTCAAGATCCGCCACAACATCGAGGACGGCAGCGTGCAGCTCGCCGACCACTA
CCAGCAGAACACCCCCATCGGCGACGGCCCCGTGCTGCTGCCCGACAACCACTACCTGAGCTACCAGTCC
GCCCTGAGCAAAGACCCCAACGAGAAGCGCGATCACATGGTCCTGCTGGAGTTCGTGACCGCCGCCGGGA
TCACTCTCGGCATGGACGAGCTCTACAAGTCAGTCATGAGCTGAGCTTCA
