>Addgene plasmid #68197 | pYFP (GB0053) | addgene partial sequence | sequence record 127317 | T7 5'-TAATACGACTCACTATAGGG-3'
CTCCGGCCGCCATGGCGGCCGCGGGAATTCGATTGGGCGATGAGTGGTCTCGAAGCTCAGCTCATGACTG
ACTTGTAGAGCTCGTCCATGCCGAGAGTGATCCCGGCGGCGGTCACGAACTCCAGCAGGACCATGTGATC
GCGCTTCTCGTTGGGGTCTTTGCTCAGGGCGGACTGGTAGCTCAGGTAGTGGTTGTCGGGCAGCAGCACG
GGGCCGTCGCCGATGGGGGTGTTCTGCTGGTAGTGGTCGGCGAGCTGCACGCTGCCGTCCTCGATGTTGT
GGCGGATCTTGAAGTTCACCTTGATGCCGTTCTTCTGCTTGTCGGCCATGATATAGACGTTGTGGCTGTT
GTAGTTGTACTCCAGCTTGTGCCCCAGGATGTTGCCGTCCTCCTTGAAGTCGATGCCCTTCAGCTCGATG
CGGTTCACCAGGGTGTCGCCCTCGAACTTCACCTCGGCGCGGGTCTTGTAGTTGCCGTCGTCCTTGAAGA
AGATGGTGCGCTCCTGGACGTAGCCTTCGGGCATGGCGGACTTGAAGAAGTCGTGCTGCTTCATGTGGTC
GGGGTAGCGGGCGAAGCACTTCAGGCCGTAGCCGAAGGTGGTCACGAGGGTGGGCCAGGGCACGGGCAGC
TTGCCGGTGGTGCAGATGAACTTCAGGGTCAGCTTGCCGTAGGTGGCGTCGCCCTCGCCCTCGCCGGACA
CGCTGAACTTGTGGCCGTTTACGTCGCCGTCCAGCTCGACCAGGATGGGCACCACCCCGGTGAACAGCTC
TTCACCCTTGCTCACCATT
